>Addgene plasmid #161824 | pcDNA3-Rs4231-RBD-8h | addgene full sequence | sequence record 316774 | Addgene NGS Result
CGCGAGCAAAATTTAAGCTACAACAAGGCAAGGCTTGACCGACAATTGCATGAAGAATCTGCTTAGGGTT
AGGCGTTTTGCGCTGCTTCGCGATGTACGGGCCAGATATACGCGTTGACATTGATTATTGACTAGTTATT
AATAGTAATCAATTACGGGGTCATTAGTTCATAGCCCATATATGGAGTTCCGCGTTACATAACTTACGGT
AAATGGCCCGCCTGGCTGACCGCCCAACGACCCCCGCCCATTGACGTCAATAATGACGTATGTTCCCATA
GTAACGCCAATAGGGACTTTCCATTGACGTCAATGGGTGGAGTATTTACGGTAAACTGCCCACTTGGCAG
TACATCAAGTGTATCATATGCCAAGTACGCCCCCTATTGACGTCAATGACGGTAAATGGCCCGCCTGGCA
TTATGCCCAGTACATGACCTTATGGGACTTTCCTACTTGGCAGTACATCTACGTATTAGTCATCGCTATT
ACCATGGTGATGCGGTTTTGGCAGTACATCAATGGGCGTGGATAGCGGTTTGACTCACGGGGATTTCCAA
GTCTCCACCCCATTGACGTCAATGGGAGTTTGTTTTGGCACCAAAATCAACGGGACTTTCCAAAATGTCG
TAACAACTCCGCCCCATTGACGCAAATGGGCGGTAGGCGTGTACGGTGGGAGGTCTATATAAGCAGAGCT
CTCTGGCTAACTAGAGAACCCACTGCTTACTGGCTTATCGAAATTAATACGACTCACTATAGGGAGACCC
AAGCTGGCTAGCGCCACCATGAAGACCATCATCGCCCTGAGCTACATCTTCTGCCTGGTGTTCGCCACAA
ACTTGTGTCCGTTTGGTGAGGTATTTAACGCAACGACTTTTCCGTCAGTCTATGCCTGGGAGAGGAAAAG
GATAAGCAACTGTGTTGCTGATTATTCCGTGCTCTACAACTCCACTAGTTTTTCTACGTTCAAATGTTAT
GGGGTTAGCGCCACCAAGCTTAACGACCTTTGTTTCTCAAATGTTTACGCTGACTCATTTGTTGTTAAAG
GGGACGACGTGCGGCAAATCGCTCCAGGCCAGACAGGCGTTATCGCGGATTACAATTACAAGCTCCCTGA
TGATTTCCTGGGGTGTGTACTGGCGTGGAATACTAACAGTAAAGATTCCTCAACTAGCGGGAACTACAAT
TATCTGTATAGATGGGTAAGGCGCAGCAAACTGAACCCTTATGAACGGGATCTGTCTAATGACATCTACA
GCCCAGGGGGACAATCTTGCTCAGCGATTGGACCAAACTGCTATAATCCCTTGAGACCTTACGGGTTTTT
CACTACCGCTGGAGTCGGGCATCAGCCATACCGGGTTGTTGTCCTTTCCTTTGAGCTCCTTAATGCCCCA
GCCACGGTCTGCGGCCCCAAACTTTCCACGGACGGATCCGGTCACCATCACCACCACCATCATCATTGAT
AACTCGAGTCTAGAGGGCCCGTTTAAACCCGCTGATCAGCCTCGACTGTGCCTTCTAGTTGCCAGCCATC
TGTTGTTTGCCCCTCCCCCGTGCCTTCCTTGACCCTGGAAGGTGCCACTCCCACTGTCCTTTCCTAATAA
AATGAGGAAATTGCATCGCATTGTCTGAGTAGGTGTCATTCTATTCTGGGGGGTGGGGTGGGGCAGGACA
GCAAGGGGGAGGATTGGGAAGACAATAGCAGGCATGCTGGGGATGCGGTGGGCTCTATGGCTTCTGAGGC
GGAAAGAACCAGCTGGGGCTCTAGGGGGTATCCCC
[124 nt withheld, positions 1786-1909]
C
[91 nt withheld, positions 1911-2001]
A
[49 nt withheld, positions 2003-2051]
CCTTTGACGTTGGAGTCCACGTTCTTT
[37 nt withheld, positions 2079-2115]
ACCCTATCTCGGTCTATTCTTTTGATTTATAAGGGATTTTGCCGATTTCGGCCTATTGGTTAAAAAATGA
GCTGATTTAACAAAAATTTAACGCGAATTAATTCTGTGGAATGTGTGTCAGTTAGGGTGTGGAAAGTCCC
CAGGCTCCCCAGCAGGCAGAAGTATGCAAAGCATGCATCTCAATTAGTCAGCAACCAGGTGTGGAAAGTC
CCCAGGCTCCCCAGCAGGCAGAAGTATGCAAAGCATGCATCTCAATTAGTCAGCAACCATAGTCCCGCCC
CTAACTCCGCCCATCCCGCCCCTAACTCCGCCCAGTTCCGCCCATTCTCCGCCCCATGGCTGACTAATTT
TTTTTATTTATGCAGAGGCCGAGGCCGCCTCTGCCTCTGAGCTATTCCAGAAGTAGTGAGGAGGCTTTTT
TGGAGGCCTAGGCTTTTGCAAAAAGCTCCCGGGAGCTTGTATATCCATTTTCGGATCTGATCAAGAGACA
GGATGAGGATCGTTTCGCATGATTGAACAAGATGGATTGCACGCAGGTTCTCCGGCCGCTTGGGTGGAGA
GGCTATTCGGCTATGACTGGGCACAACAGACAATCGGCTGCTCTGATGCCGCCGTGTTCCGGCTGTCAGC
GCAGGGGCGCCCGGTTCTTTTTGTCAAGACCGACCTGTCCGGTGCCCTGAATGAACTGCAGGACGAGGCA
GCGCGGCTATCGTGGCTGGCCACGACGGGCGTTCCTTGCGCAGCTGTGCTCGACGTTGTCACTGAAGCGG
GAAGGGACTGGCTGCTATTGGGCGAAGTGCCGGGGCAGGATCTCCTGTCATCTCACCTTGCTCCTGCCGA
GAAAGTATCCATCATGGCTGATGCAATGCGGCGGCTGCATACGCTTGATCCGGCTACCTGCCCATTCGAC
CACCAAGCGAAACATCGCATCGAGCGAGCACGTACTCGGATGGAAGCCGGTCTTGTCGATCAGGATGATC
TGGACGAAGAGCATCAGGGGCTCGCGCCAGCCGAACTGTTCGCCAGGCTCAAGGCGCGCATGCCCGACGG
CGAGGATCTCGTCGTGACCCATGGCGATGCCTGCTTGCCGAATATCATGGTGGAAAATGGCCGCTTTTCT
GGATTCATCGACTGTGGCCGGCTGGGTGTGGCGGACCGCTATCAGGACATAGCGTTGGCTACCCGTGATA
TTGCTGAAGAGCTTGGCGGCGAATGGGCTGACCGCTTCCTCGTGCTTTACGGTATCGCCGCTCCCGATTC
GCAGCGCATCGCCTTCTATCGCCTTCTTGACGAGTTCTTCTGAGCGGGACTCTGGGGTTCGAAATGACCG
ACCAAGCGACGCCCAACCTGCCATCACGAGATTTCGATTCCACCGCCGCCTTCTATGAAAGGTTGGGCTT
CGGAATCGTTTTCCGGGACGCCGGCTGGATGATCCTCCAGCGCGGGGATCTCATGCTGGAGTTCTTCGCC
CACCCCAACTTGTTTATTGCAGCTTATAATGGTTACAAATAAAGCAATAGCATCACAAATTTCACAAATA
AAGCATTTTTTTCACTGCATTCTAGTTGTGGTTTGTCCAAACTCATCAATGTATCTTATCATGTCTGTAT
ACCGTCGACCTCTAGCTAGAGCTTGGCGTAATCATGGTCATAGCTGTTTCCTGTGTGAAATTGTTATCCG
CTCACAATTCCACACAACATACGAGCCGGAAGCATAAAGTGTAAAGCCTGGGGTGCCTAATGAGTGAGCT
AACTCACATTAATTGCGTTGCGCTCACTGCCCGCTTTCCAGTCGGGAAACCTGTCGTGCCAGCTGCATTA
ATGAATCGGCCAACGCGCGGGGAGAGGCGGTTTGCGTATTGGGCGCTCTTCCGCTTCCTCGCTCACTGAC
TCGCTGCGCTCGGTCGTTCGGCTGCGGCGAGCGGTATCAGCTCACTCAAAGGCGGTAATACGGTTATCCA
CAGAATCAGGGGATAACGCAGGAAAGAACATGTGAGCAAAAGGCCAGCAAAAGGCCAGGAACCGTAAAAA
GGCCGCGTTGCTGGCGTTTTTCCATAGGCTCCGCCCCCCTGACGAGCATCACAAAAATCGACGCTCAAGT
CAGAGGTGGCGAAACCCGACAGGACTATAAAGATACCAGGCGTTTCCCCCTGGAAGCTCCCTCGTGCGCT
CTCCTGTTCCGACCCTGCCGCTTACCGGATACCTGTCCGCCTTTCTCCCTTCGGGAAGCGTGGCGCTTTC
TCATAGCTCACGCTGTAGGTATCTCAGTTCGGTGTAGGTCGTTCGCTCCAAGCTGGGCTGTGTGCACGAA
CCCCCCGTTCAGCCCGACCGCTGCGCCTTATCCGGTAACTATCGTCTTGAGTCCAACCCGGTAAGACACG
ACTTATCGCCACTGGCAGCAGCCACTGGTAACAGGATTAGCAGAGCGAGGTATGTAGGCGGTGCTACAGA
GTTCTTGAAGTGGTGGCCTAACTACGGCTACACTAGAAGAACAGTATTTGGTATCTGCGCTCTGCTGAAG
CCAGTTACCTTCGGAAAAAGAGTTGGTAGCTCTTGATCCGGCAAACAAACCACCGCTGGTAGCGGTGGTT
TTTTTGTTTGCAAGCAGCAGATTACGCGCAGAAAAAAAGGATCTCAAGAAGATCCTTTGATCTTTTCTAC
GGGGTCTGACGCTCAGTGGAACGAAAACTCACGTTAAGGGATTTTGGTCATGAGATTATCAAAAAGGATC
TTCACCTAGATCCTTTTAAATTAAAAATGAAGTTTTAAATCAATCTAAAGTATATATGAGTAAACTTGGT
CTGACAGTTACCAATGCTTAATCAGTGAGGCACCTATCTCAGCGATCTGTCTATTTCGTTCATCCATAGT
TGCCTGACTCCCCGTCGTGTAGATAACTACGATACGGGAGGGCTTACCATCTGGCCCCAGTGCTGCAATG
ATACCGCGAGACCCACGCTCACCGGCTCCAGATTTATCAGCAATAAACCAGCCAGCCGGAAGGGCCGAGC
GCAGAAGTGGTCCTGCAACTTTATCCGCCTCCATCCAGTCTATTAATTGTTGCCGGGAAGCTAGAGTAAG
TAGTTCGCCAGTTAATAGTTTGCGCAACGTTGTTGCCATTGCTACAGGCATCGTGGTGTCACGCTCGTCG
TTTGGTATGGCTTCATTCAGCTCCGGTTCCCAACGATCAAGGCGAGTTACATGATCCCCCATGTTGTGCA
AAAAAGCGGTTAGCTCCTTCGGTCCTCCGATCGTTGTCAGAAGTAAGTTGGCCGCAGTGTTATCACTCAT
GGTTATGGCAGCACTGCATAATTCTCTTACTGTCATGCCATCCGTAAGATGCTTTTCTGTGACTGGTGAG
TACTCAACCAAGTCATTCTGAGAATAGTGTATGCGGCGACCGAGTTGCTCTTGCCCGGCGTCAATACGGG
ATAATACCGCGCCACATAGCAGAACTTTAAAAGTGCTCATCATTGGAAAACGTTCTTCGGGGCGAAAACT
CTCAAGGATCTTACCGCTGTTGAGATCCAGTTCGATGTAACCCACTCGTGCACCCAACTGATCTTCAGCA
TCTTTTACTTTCACCAGCGTTTCTGGGTGAGCAAAAACAGGAAGGCAAAATGCCGCAAAAAAGGGAATAA
GGGCGACACGGAAATGTTGAATACTCATACTCTTCCTTTTTCAATATTATTGAAGCATTTATCAGGGTTA
TTGTCTCATGAGCGGATACATATTTGAATGTATTTAGAAAAATAAACAAATAGGGGTTCCGCGCACATTT
CCCCGAAAAGTGCCACCTGACGTCGACGGATCGGGAGATCTCCCGATCCCCTATGGTGCACTCTCAGTAC
AATCTGCTCTGATGCCGCATAGTTAAGCCAGTATCTGCTCCCTGCTTGTGTGTTGGAGGTCGCTGAGTAG
TG
Features (pLannotate 1.2.2; 21 found; start..end, strand, type, name):
    117..496     +  enhancer       CMV enhancer: human cytomegalovirus immediate early enhancer
    497..700     +  promoter       CMV promoter: human cytomegalovirus (CMV) immediate early promoter
    696..729     +  LTR            5' LTR (truncated) (fragment): truncated 5' long terminal repeat (LTR) from HIV-1
    745..763     +  promoter       T7 promoter: promoter for bacteriophage T7 RNA polymerase
    837..1433    +  CDS            S (fragment): SPIKE_SARS - Experimental evidence at protein level: Swiss-Prot protein existence level 1. [Spike protein S2']: Acts as a viral fusion peptide which is unmasked following S2 cleavage occurring upon virus endocytosis. From Severe acute respiratory syndrome coronavirus (SARS-CoV).
   1442..1462    +  CDS            10xHis (fragment): 10xHis affinity tag
   1516..1740    +  polyA_signal   bGH poly(A) signal: bovine growth hormone polyadenylation signal
   1744..1765    +  promoter       SV40 promoter (fragment): SV40 enhancer and early promoter
   1786..2214    +  rep_origin     f1 ori (sequence partly withheld): f1 bacteriophage origin of replication; arrow indicates direction of (+) strand synthesis
   2228..2557    +  promoter       SV40 promoter: SV40 enhancer and early promoter
   2624..3415    +  CDS            neo: KKA2_KLEPN - Also known as kan, nptII. Experimental evidence at protein level: Swiss-Prot protein existence level 1. Resistance to kanamycin, neomycin, paromomycin, ribostamycin, butirosin and gentamicin B. From Klebsiella pneumoniae.
   3439..3597    +  CDS            ble (fragment): BLE_KLEPN - Experimental evidence at protein level: Swiss-Prot protein existence level 1. Binding protein with a strong affinity to the bleomycin family of antibiotics. Binds to CL990; an antimitotic-antibiotic compound. From Klebsiella pneumoniae.
   3592..3713    +  polyA_signal   SV40 poly(A) signal: SV40 polyadenylation signal
   3786..3802    -  protein_bind   lac operator: The lac repressor binds to the lac operator to inhibit transcription in E. coli. This inhibition can be relieved by adding lactose or isopropyl-β-D-thiogalactopyranoside (IPTG). lac repressor encoded by lacI
   3810..3840    -  promoter       lac promoter: promoter for the E. coli lac operon
   3855..3876    -  protein_bind   CAP binding site: CAP binding activates transcription in the presence of cAMP. E. coli catabolite activator protein
   3889..3981    -  CDS            lacI (fragment): lac repressor; lacI; The lac repressor binds to the lac operator to inhibit transcription in E. coli. This inhibition can be relieved by adding lactose or isopropyl-β-D-thiogalactopyranoside (IPTG).
   4164..4752    -  rep_origin     ori: high-copy-number ColE1/pMB1/pBR322/pUC origin of replication
   4923..5783    -  CDS            AmpR: β-lactamase; bla; confers resistance to ampicillin, carbenicillin, and related antibiotics
   5784..5888    -  promoter       AmpR promoter: bla
   5947..5999    -  misc_feature   bom (fragment): basis of mobility region from pBR322
