[The description below was written by a language model from this plasmid's Addgene catalogue record and pLannotate feature annotations shown in this document.]
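Description:
pcDNA3-Rs4231-RBD-8h is a mammalian expression plasmid built on the Invitrogen pcDNA3.1(+) backbone, about 6.0 kb in total, that produces the receptor-binding domain (RBD) of the spike protein from bat coronavirus isolate Rs4231. It is propagated in E. coli as a high-copy plasmid through its ColE1/pUC-type origin and selected with ampicillin via the β-lactamase gene. An f1 origin is also present. For mammalian cells, an SV40 early promoter drives a neomycin phosphotransferase cassette ending in an SV40 polyadenylation signal, allowing G418 selection of stable transfectants.

The roughly 700 bp insert sits between the NheI and XhoI sites and encodes a human codon-optimized RBD spanning residues T320 to D518. An HA leader sequence is fused at the N terminus, which presumably acts as a signal peptide directing the domain into the secretory pathway. A GSG linker and an eight-histidine tag follow at the C terminus, suited to metal-affinity purification or detection. Transcription is driven by the CMV immediate early enhancer and promoter and terminated by the bovine growth hormone polyadenylation signal; a T7 promoter upstream of the insert is a standard backbone element. The automated annotation labels the coding region as a fragment of SARS-CoV spike and the tag as a partial 10xHis, reflecting similarity to the nearest database entries rather than the true identity given in the catalogue. Small hits such as the truncated HIV LTR, ble and lacI fragments are probably backbone remnants or annotation artefacts.

The associated publication examines how an engineered decoy receptor for SARS-CoV-2 binds spike sequence variants, so this plasmid fits use as a source of soluble, tagged RBD from a related bat coronavirus for binding studies.
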