Addgene plasmid #161824: pcDNA3-Rs4231-RBD-8h
Purpose: Mammalian expression plasmid for RBD of bat coronavirus isolate Rs4231
Depositing lab: Erik Procko. Depositing organization: University of Illinois at Urbana-Champaign. Publication: An engineered decoy receptor for SARS-CoV-2 broadly binds protein S sequence variants. Chan KK, Tan TJC, Narayanan KK, Procko E. Sci Adv. 2021 Feb 17;7(8). pii: 7/8/eabf1738. doi: 10.1126/sciadv.abf1738. Print 2021 Feb. PubMed 33597251.
Backbone
  Vector backbone: pcDNA3.1(+)
  Backbone manufacturer: Invitrogen
  Backbone size w/o insert (bp): 5332
  Total vector size (bp): 6034
  Vector type: Mammalian Expression
  Selectable markers: Neomycin (select with G418)
Growth in bacteria
  Bacterial resistance: Ampicillin, 100 μg/mL
  Growth temperature: 37°C
  Growth strain: DH5alpha
  Copy number: High Copy
Gene/Insert
  Gene/Insert name: Receptor-binding domain (RBD) of spike protein S (alt name: RBD)
  Species: Rs4231 bat coronavirus
  Insert size (bp): 702
  Mutation: Human codon optimized RBD (a.a. T320-D518)
  GenBank ID: ATO98157.1
  Promoter: CMV
  Tag / fusion protein: GSG linker and 8his tag (C terminal on insert); HA leader sequence (N terminal on insert)
  Cloning method: Restriction Enzyme; 5′ cloning site NheI (not destroyed); 3′ cloning site XhoI (not destroyed)
  Sequencing primers: 5′ CMV-fwd; 3′ BGH-rev
Terms and licenses: Academic/Nonprofit Terms; Industry Terms: Not Available to Industry
How to cite: pcDNA3-Rs4231-RBD-8h was a gift from Erik Procko (Addgene plasmid # 161824 ; http://n2t.net/addgene:161824 ; RRID:Addgene_161824)
